Addgene plasmid #63068: pIC145
Purpose: Retroviral expression of EGFP-TEV-S-tag CENP-O for protein localization and affinity purification (LAP)
Depositing lab: Iain Cheeseman. Depositing organization: Whitehead Institute for Biomedical Research.
Backbone
  Vector backbone: pJAG98 (pBABEblast)
  Vector type: Mammalian Expression, Retroviral
  Selectable markers: Blasticidin
Growth in bacteria
  Bacterial resistance: Ampicillin, 100 μg/mL
  Growth temperature: 37°C
  Growth strain: DH5alpha
  Copy number: High Copy
Gene/Insert
  Gene/Insert name: CENP-O, IMAGE clone 3942844
  Species: H. sapiens (human)
  Insert size (bp): 903
  Entrez Gene: CENPO (a.k.a. CENP-O, ICEN-36, MCM21R)
  Tag / fusion protein: EGFP (N terminal on backbone); TEV-S (N terminal on backbone)
  Cloning method: Restriction Enzyme; 5′ cloning site XhoI (not destroyed); 3′ cloning site EcoRI (not destroyed)
  Sequencing primers: 5′ pBABE 5'; 3′ pBABE 3'
Terms and licenses: Academic/Nonprofit Terms; Industry Terms: Not Available to Industry
How to cite: pIC145 was a gift from Iain Cheeseman (Addgene plasmid # 63068 ; http://n2t.net/addgene:63068 ; RRID:Addgene_63068)
