[The description below was written by a language model from this plasmid's Addgene catalogue record and pLannotate feature annotations shown in this document.]
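Description:
pIC145 is a Moloney murine leukemia virus-based retroviral expression plasmid built on pJAG98, a pBABEblast derivative, and designed to deliver a tagged version of the human kinetochore protein CENP-O into mammalian cells. In bacteria it is maintained as a high-copy plasmid through a ColE1/pUC-type origin and selected with ampicillin via the β-lactamase gene and its native promoter. The 6.9 kb annotated sequence shows the proviral cassette flanked by MMLV long terminal repeats, with a packaging signal and a truncated, start-codon-less gag segment downstream of the 5′ LTR. These elements allow the transcript to be encapsidated when viral proteins are supplied in trans by packaging cells.

No separate internal promoter is annotated upstream of the fusion gene, so expression is presumably driven from the 5′ LTR, as is usual for pBABE vectors. The open reading frame begins with EGFP, followed by a short linker region, a TEV protease cleavage site (annotated as a fragment of a composite TEV tag) and an S-tag. The roughly 900 bp CENPO coding sequence follows, derived from an IMAGE cDNA clone and inserted between XhoI and EcoRI sites that remain intact. This N-terminal EGFP-TEV-S arrangement is the localization and affinity purification (LAP) tag. EGFP permits imaging of centromere/kinetochore localization and a first capture step, TEV cleavage releases the protein, and the S-tag enables a second purification. Downstream, an SV40 enhancer/early promoter together with a bacterial EM7 promoter drives blasticidin S deaminase, allowing selection of stably transduced cells with blasticidin. The construct is intended for generating stable cell lines to study CENP-O localization and to isolate its interacting partners.
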