Features (pLannotate 1.2.2; 19 found; start..end, strand, type, name):
      8..477     +  LTR            LTR: long terminal repeat from Moloney murine leukemia virus
    601..875     +  misc_feature   MESV Ψ (fragment): packaging signal of murine embryonic stem cell virus
    934..1350    +  CDS            gag (truncated): truncated Moloney murine leukemia virus (MMLV) gag gene lacking the start codon
   1391..2107    +  CDS            EGFP: EGFP is a basic (constitutively fluorescent) green fluorescent protein published in 1996, derived from Aequorea victoria. It is reported to be a rapidly-maturing weak dimer with moderate acid sensitivity.
   2134..2152    +  misc_feature   MCS (fragment): pBluescript multiple cloning site
   2153..2172    +  CDS            capTEV™ (fragment): composite tag for in vivo biotinylation, TEV protease cleavage, and 6xHis tagging
   2186..2230    +  CDS            S-Tag: affinity and epitope tag derived from pancreatic ribonuclease A
   2255..3154    +  CDS            CENPO: CENPO_HUMAN - Also known as ICEN36, MCM21R. Experimental evidence at protein level: Swiss-Prot protein existence level 1. Component of the CENPA-CAD (nucleosome distal) complex, a complex recruited to centromeres which is involved in assembly of kinetochore proteins, mitotic progression and chromosome segregation. May be involved in incorporation of newly synthesized CENPA into centromeres via its interaction with the CENPA-NAC complex. Modulates the kinetochore-bound levels of NDC80 complex. From Homo sapiens (Human).
   3158..3201    +  misc_feature   MCS (fragment): multiple cloning site
   3218..3302    +  CDS            large T antigen (fragment): large T antigen from SV40 (simian virus 40)
   3345..3674    +  promoter       SV40 promoter: SV40 enhancer and early promoter
   3689..3736    +  promoter       EM7 promoter: synthetic bacterial promoter&nbsp
   3755..4152    +  CDS            BSD: blasticidin S deaminase; Aspergillus terreus BSD; confers resistance to blasticidin
   4205..4798    +  LTR            LTR: long terminal repeat from Moloney murine leukemia virus
   4807..4853    +  LTR            5' LTR (truncated) (fragment): truncated long terminal repeat from Moloney murine sarcoma virus
   4936..4984    -  CDS            lacI (fragment): lac repressor; lacI; The lac repressor binds to the lac operator to inhibit transcription in E. coli. This inhibition can be relieved by adding lactose or isopropyl-β-D-thiogalactopyranoside (IPTG).
   5170..5758    -  rep_origin     ori: high-copy-number ColE1/pMB1/pBR322/pUC origin of replication
   5936..6796    -  CDS            AmpR: β-lactamase; bla; confers resistance to ampicillin, carbenicillin, and related antibiotics
   6797..6901    -  promoter       AmpR promoter: bla
>Addgene plasmid #63068 | pIC145 | depositor full sequence | sequence record 134682 | pIC145 sequence 6924 bps
CTGCAGCCTGAATATGGGCCAAACAGGATATCTGTGGTAAGCAGTTCCTGCCCCGGCTCAGGGCCAAGAA
CAGATGGAACAGCTGAATATGGGCCAAACAGGATATCTGTGGTAAGCAGTTCCTGCCCCGGCTCAGGGCC
AAGAACAGATGGTCCCCAGATGCGGTCCAGCCCTCAGCAGTTTCTAGAGAACCATCAGATGTTTCCAGGG
TGCCCCAAGGACCTGAAATGACCCTGTGCCTTATTTGAACTAACCAATCAGTTCGCTTCTCGCTTCTGTT
CGCGCGCTTCTGCTCCCCGAGCTCAATAAAAGAGCCCACAACCCCTCACTCGGGGCGCCAGTCCTCCGAT
TGACTGAGTCGCCCGGGTACCCGTGTATCCAATAAACCCTCTTGCAGTTGCATCCGACTTGTGGTCTCGC
TGTTCCTTGGGAGGGTCTCCTCTGAGTGATTGACTACCCGTCAGCGGGGGTCTTTCATTTGGGGGCTCGT
CCGGGATCGGGAGACCCCTGCCCAGGGACCACCGACCCACCACCGGGAGGTAAGCTGGCCAGCAACTTAT
CTGTGTCTGTCCGATTGTCTAGTGTCTATGACTGATTTTATGCGCCTGCGTCGGTACTAGTTAGCTAACT
AGCTCTGTATCTGGCGGACCCGTGGTGGAACTGACGAGTTCTGAACACCCGGCCGCAACCCTGGGAGACG
TCCCAGGGACTTTGGGGGCCGTTTTTGTGGCCCGACCTGAGGAAGGGAGTCGATGTGGAATCCGACCCCG
TCAGGATATGTGGTTCTGGTAGGAGACGAGAACCTAAAACAGTTCCCGCCTCCGTCTGAATTTTTGCTTT
CGGTTTGGAACCGAAGCCGCGCGTCTTGTCTGCTGCAGCATCGTTCTGTGTTGTCTCTGTCTGACTGTGT
TTCTGTATTTGTCTGAAAATTAGGGCCAGACTGTTACCACTCCCTTAAGTTTGACCTTAGATCACTGGAA
AGATGTCGAGCGGCTCGCTCACAACCAGTCGGTAGATGTCAAGAAGAGACGTTGGGTTACCTTCTGCTCT
GCAGAATGGCCAACCTTTAACGTCGGATGGCCGCGAGACGGCACCTTTAACCGAGACCTCATCACCCAGG
TTAAGATCAAGGTCTTTTCACCTGGCCCGCATGGACACCCAGACCAGGTCCCCTACATCGTGACCTGGGA
AGCCTTGGCTTTTGACCCCCCTCCCTGGGTCAAGCCCTTTGTACACCCTAAGCCTCCGCCTCCTCTTCTT
CCATCCGCGCCGTCTCTCCCCCTTGAACCTCCTCTTTCGACCCCGCCTCAATCCTCCCTTTATCCAGCCC
TCACTCCTTCTCTAGGCGCCGGCCGGATCCCAGTGTGGTGGTACGCTACCGGTCGCCACCATGGTGAGCA
AGGGCGAGGAGCTGTTCACCGGGGTGGTGCCCATCCTGGTCGAGCTGGACGGCGACGTAAACGGCCACAA
GTTCAGCGTGTCCGGCGAGGGCGAGGGCGATGCCACCTACGGCAAGCTGACCCTGAAGTTCATCTGCACC
ACCGGCAAGCTGCCCGTGCCCTGGCCCACCCTCGTGACCACCCTGACCTACGGCGTGCAGTGCTTCAGCC
GCTACCCCGACCACATGAAGCAGCACGACTTCTTCAAGTCCGCCATGCCCGAAGGCTACGTCCAGGAGCG
CACCATCTTCTTCAAGGACGACGGCAACTACAAGACCCGCGCCGAGGTGAAGTTCGAGGGCGACACCCTG
GTGAACCGCATCGAGCTGAAGGGCATCGACTTCAAGGAGGACGGCAACATCCTGGGGCACAAGCTGGAGT
ACAACTACAACAGCCACAACGTCTATATCATGGCCGACAAGCAGAAGAACGGCATCAAGGTGAACTTCAA
GATCCGCCACAACATCGAGGACGGCAGCGTGCAGCTCGCCGACCACTACCAGCAGAACACCCCCATCGGC
GACGGCCCCGTGCTGCTGCCCGACAACCACTACCTGAGCACCCAGTCCGCCCTGAGCAAAGACCCCAACG
AGAAGCGCGATCACATGGTCCTGCTGGAGTTCGTGACCGCCGCCGGGATCACTCTCGGCATGGACGAGCT
GTACAAGTCCGGAGGGGATCGGTGGAGCTCCACCGGTGGCGGCCGCTCTAGAGAGAATCTTTATTTTCAG
GGCGCCGCCAAATTCAAAGAAACCGCTGCTGCTAAATTCGAACGCCAGCACATGGACAGCGGAGGTGGAG
GTACTAGTCTCGAGATGGAGCAGGCGAACCCTTTACGTCCAGATGGCGAGTCCAAAGGAGGTGTTTTAGC
TCACTTGGAAAGGCTAGAGACCCAAGTGAGCAGATCCCGTAAACAGTCTGAAGAGCTGCAGAGCGTGCAG
GCCCAGGAAGGTGCTCTTGGAACCAAGATTCATAAACTAAGGCGTCTGCGAGATGAGCTGAGGGCTGTGG
TGCGGCACCGGCGAGCCAGCGTGAAAGCATGTATTGCCAATGTAGAACCCAACCAAACAGTGGAGATCAA
TGAGCAAGAAGCATTGGAAGAGAAATTGGAAAATGTGAAAGCCATTCTGCAGGCATATCATTTTACAGGC
CTCAGTGGTAAACTGACCAGCCGAGGAGTTTGTGTCTGCATCAGTACTGCTTTTGAGGGGAACCTATTGG
ATTCCTATTTTGTGGACCTTGTCATACAGAAACCACTCCGGATACATCACCATTCAGTCCCAGTCTTCAT
TCCCCTGGAAGAGATAGCTGCAAAATATTTACAGACCAACATCCAGCACTTCCTGTTCAGTCTCTGCGAG
TACCTGAATGCTTACTCTGGGAGGAAGTACCAGGCAGACCGGCTTCAGAGTGACTTTGCAGCCCTCCTGA
CTGGGCCCTTGCAGAGAAACCCACTGTGTAACTTGCTGTCATTTACTTACAAACTGGATCCAGGGGGTCA
GTCCTTCCCGTTCTGTGCTAGATTGCTGTATAAGGACCTCACAGCAACTCTTCCCACTGACGTCACCGTG
ACATGTCAAGGAGTGGAAGTATTATCCACTTCATGGGAGGAGCAACGAGCATCCCATGAAACTCTGTTCT
GTACGAAGCCCTTGCATCAAGTGTTTGCCTCATTTACAAGAAAAGGAGAAAAGTTGGATATGAGTCTGGT
CTCCTAAAAGCTTCGAATTCTGCAGTCGACGGTACCGCGGGCCCGGGATCCACCGGATCTAGATAACTGA
TCATAATCAGCCATACCACATTTGTAGAGGTTTTACTTGCTTTAAAAAACCTCCCACACCTCCCCCTGAA
CCTGAAACATAAAATGAATGCAATTCGCCAGCACAGTGGTCGACCCTGTGGAATGTGTGTCAGTTAGGGT
GTGGAAAGTCCCCAGGCTCCCCAGCAGGCAGAAGTATGCAAAGCATGCATCTCAATTAGTCAGCAACCAG
GTGTGGAAAGTCCCCAGGCTCCCCAGCAGGCAGAAGTATGCAAAGCATGCATCTCAATTAGTCAGCAACC
ATAGTCCCGCCCCTAACTCCGCCCATCCCGCCCCTAACTCCGCCCAGTTCCGCCCATTCTCCGCCCCATG
GCTGACTAATTTTTTTTATTTATGCAGAGGCCGAGGCCGCCTCGGCCTCTGAGCTATTCCAGAAGTAGTG
AGGAGGCTTTTTTGGAGGCCTAGGCTTTTGCAAAAAGCTTGAGCACGTGTTGACAATTAATCATCGGCAT
AGTATATCGGCATAGTATAATACGACAAGGTGAGGAACTAAACCATGGCCAAGCCTTTGTCTCAAGAAGA
ATCCACCCTCATTGAAAGAGCAACGGCTACAATCAACAGCATCCCCATCTCTGAAGACTACAGCGTCGCC
AGCGCAGCTCTCTCTAGCGACGGCCGCATCTTCACTGGTGTCAATGTATATCATTTTACTGGGGGACCTT
GTGCAGAACTCGTGGTGCTGGGCACTGCTGCTGCTGCGGCAGCTGGCAACCTGACTTGTATCGTCGCGAT
CGGAAATGAGAACAGGGGCATCTTGAGCCCCTGCGGACGGTGCCGACAGGTGCTTCTCGATCTGCATCCT
GGGATCAAAGCCATAGTGAGGACAGTGATGGACAGCCGACGGCAGTTGGGATTCGTGAATTGCTGCCCTC
TGGTTATGTGTGGGAGGGCTAAGCACTTCATCGATAAAATAAAAGATTTTATTTAGTCTCCAGAAAAAGG
GGGGAATGAAAGACCCCACCTGTAGGTTTGGCAAGCTAGCTTAAGTAACGCCATTTTGCAAGGCATGGAA
AAATACATAACTGAGAATAGAGAAGTTCAGATCAAGGTCAGGAACAGATGGAACAGCTGAATATGGGCCA
AACAGGATATCTGTGGTAAGCAGTTCCTGCCCCGGCTCAGGGCCAAGAACAGATGGAACAGCTGAATATG
GGCCAAACAGGATATCTGTGGTAAGCAGTTCCTGCCCCGGCTCAGGGCCAAGAACAGATGGTCCCCAGAT
GCGGTCCAGCCCTCAGCAGTTTCTAGAGAACCATCAGATGTTTCCAGGGTGCCCCAAGGACCTGAAATGA
CCCTGTGCCTTATTTGAACTAACCAATCAGTTCGCTTCTCGCTTCTGTTCGCGCGCTTCTGCTCCCCGAG
CTCAATAAAAGAGCCCACAACCCCTCACTCGGGGCGCCAGTCCTCCGATTGACTGAGTCGCCCGGGTACC
CGTGTATCCAATAAACCCTCTTGCAGTTGCATCCGACTTGTGGTCTCGCTGTTCCTTGGGAGGGTCTCCT
CTGAGTGATTGACTACCCGTCAGCGGGGGTCTTTCATTTCCGACTTGTGGTCTCGCTGCCTTGGGAGGGT
CTCCTCTGAGTGATTGACTACCCGTCAGCGGGGGTCTTCACATGCAGCATGTATCAAAATTAATTTGGTT
TTTTTTCTTAAGTATTTACATTAAATGGCCATAGTTGCATTAATGAATCGGCCAACGCGCGGGGAGAGGC
GGTTTGCGTATTGGCGCTCTTCCGCTTCCTCGCTCACTGACTCGCTGCGCTCGGTCGTTCGGCTGCGGCG
AGCGGTATCAGCTCACTCAAAGGCGGTAATACGGTTATCCACAGAATCAGGGGATAACGCAGGAAAGAAC
ATGTGAGCAAAAGGCCAGCAAAAGGCCAGGAACCGTAAAAAGGCCGCGTTGCTGGCGTTTTTCCATAGGC
TCCGCCCCCCTGACGAGCATCACAAAAATCGACGCTCAAGTCAGAGGTGGCGAAACCCGACAGGACTATA
AAGATACCAGGCGTTTCCCCCTGGAAGCTCCCTCGTGCGCTCTCCTGTTCCGACCCTGCCGCTTACCGGA
TACCTGTCCGCCTTTCTCCCTTCGGGAAGCGTGGCGCTTTCTCATAGCTCACGCTGTAGGTATCTCAGTT
CGGTGTAGGTCGTTCGCTCCAAGCTGGGCTGTGTGCACGAACCCCCCGTTCAGCCCGACCGCTGCGCCTT
ATCCGGTAACTATCGTCTTGAGTCCAACCCGGTAAGACACGACTTATCGCCACTGGCAGCAGCCACTGGT
AACAGGATTAGCAGAGCGAGGTATGTAGGCGGTGCTACAGAGTTCTTGAAGTGGTGGCCTAACTACGGCT
ACACTAGAAGGACAGTATTTGGTATCTGCGCTCTGCTGAAGCCAGTTACCTTCGGAAAAAGAGTTGGTAG
CTCTTGATCCGGCAAACAAACCACCGCTGGTAGCGGTGGTTTTTTTGTTTGCAAGCAGCAGATTACGCGC
AGAAAAAAAGGATCTCAAGAAGATCCTTTGATCTTTTCTACGGGGTCTGACGCTCAGTGGAACGAAAACT
CACGTTAAGGGATTTTGGTCATGAGATTATCAAAAAGGATCTTCACCTAGATCCTTTTAAATTAAAAATG
AAGTTTGCGGCCGCAAATCAATCTAAAGTATATATGAGTAAACTTGGTCTGACAGTTACCAATGCTTAAT
CAGTGAGGCACCTATCTCAGCGATCTGTCTATTTCGTTCATCCATAGTTGCCTGACTCCCCGTCGTGTAG
ATAACTACGATACGGGAGGGCTTACCATCTGGCCCCAGTGCTGCAATGATACCGCGAGACCCACGCTCAC
CGGCTCCAGATTTATCAGCAATAAACCAGCCAGCCGGAAGGGCCGAGCGCAGAAGTGGTCCTGCAACTTT
ATCCGCCTCCATCCAGTCTATTAATTGTTGCCGGGAAGCTAGAGTAAGTAGTTCGCCAGTTAATAGTTTG
CGCAACGTTGTTGCCATTGCTACAGGCATCGTGGTGTCACGCTCGTCGTTTGGTATGGCTTCATTCAGCT
CCGGTTCCCAACGATCAAGGCGAGTTACATGATCCCCCATGTTGTGCAAAAAAGCGGTTAGCTCCTTCGG
TCCTCCGATCGTTGTCAGAAGTAAGTTGGCCGCAGTGTTATCACTCATGGTTATGGCAGCACTGCATAAT
TCTCTTACTGTCATGCCATCCGTAAGATGCTTTTCTGTGACTGGTGAGTACTCAACCAAGTCATTCTGAG
AATAGTGTATGCGGCGACCGAGTTGCTCTTGCCCGGCGTCAACACGGGATAATACCGCGCCACATAGCAG
AACTTTAAAAGTGCTCATCATTGGAAAACGTTCTTCGGGGCGAAAACTCTCAAGGATCTTACCGCTGTTG
AGATCCAGTTCGATGTAACCCACTCGTGCACCCAACTGATCTTCAGCATCTTTTACTTTCACCAGCGTTT
CTGGGTGAGCAAAAACAGGAAGGCAAAATGCCGCAAAAAAGGGAATAAGGGCGACACGGAAATGTTGAAT
ACTCATACTCTTCCTTTTTCAATATTATTGAAGCATTTATCAGGGTTATTGTCTCATGAGCGGATACATA
TTTGAATGTATTTAGAAAAATAAACAAATAGGGGTTCCGCGCACATTTCCCCGAAAAGTGCCAC
