>Addgene plasmid #63068 | pIC145 | addgene partial sequence | sequence record 106926 | EGFP-C 5'-CATGGTCCTGCTGGAGTTCGTG-3'
ATCGGTGGAGCTCCACCGGTGGCGGCCGCTCTAGAGAGAATCTTTATTTTCAGGGCGCCGCCAAATTCAA
AGAAACCGCTGCTGCTAAATTCGAACGCCAGCACATGGACAGCGGAGGTGGAGGTACTAGTCTCGAGATG
GAGCAGGCGAACCCTTTACGTCCAGATGGCGAGTCCAAAGGAGGTGTTTTAGCTCACTTGGAAAGGCTAG
AGACCCAAGTGAGCAGATCCCGTAAACAGTCTGAAGAGCTGCAGAGCGTGCAGGCCCAGGAAGGTGCTCT
TGGAACCAAGATTCATAAACTAAGGCGTCTGCGAGATGAGCTGAGGGCTGTGGTGCGGCACCGGCGAGCC
AGCGTGAAAGCATGTATTGCCAATGTAGAACCCAACCAAACAGTGGAGATCAATGAGCAAGAAGCATTGG
AAGAGAAATTGGAAAATGTGAAAGCCATTCTGCAGGCATATCATTTTACAGGCCTCAGTGGTAAACTGAC
CAGCCGAGGAGTTTGTGTCTGCATCAGTACTGCTTTTGAGGGGAACCTATTGGATTCCTATTTTGTGGAC
CTTGTCATACAGAAACCACTCCGGATACATCACCATTCAGTCCCAGTCTTCATTCCCCTGGAAGAGATAG
CTGCAAAATATTTACAGACCAACATCCAGCACTTCCTGTTCAGTCTCTGCGAGTACCTGAATGCTTACTC
TGGGAGGAAGTACCAGGCAGACCGGCTTCAGAGTGACTTTGCAG
