>Addgene plasmid #63068 | pIC145 | addgene partial sequence | sequence record 106928 | pBABE3 5'-ACCCTAACTGACACACATTCC-3'
CAGGTTCAGGGGGAGGTGTGGGAGGTTTTTTAAAGCAAGTAAAACCTCTACAAATGTGGTATGGCTGATT
ATGATCAGTTATCTAGATCCGGTGGATCCCGGGCCCGCGGTACCGTCGACTGCAGAATTCGAAGCTTTTA
GGAGACCAGACTCATATCCAACTTTTCTCCTTTTCTTGTAAATGAGGCAAACACTTGATGCAAGGGCTTC
GTACAGAACAGAGTTTCATGGGATGCTCGTTGCTCCTCCCATGAAGTGGATAATACTTCCACTCCTTGAC
ATGTCACGGTGACGTCAGTGGGAAGAGTTGCTGTGAGGTCCTTATACAGCAATCTAGCACAGAACGGGAA
GGACTGACCCCCTGGATCCAGTTTGTAAGTAAATGACAGCAAGTTACACAGTGGGTTTCTCTGCAAGGGC
CCAGTCAGGAGGGCTGCAAAGTCACTCTGAAGCCGGTCTGCCTGGTACTTCCTCCCAGAGTAAGCATTCA
GGTACTCGCAGAGACTGAACAGGAAGTGCTGGATGTTGGTCTGTAAATATTTTGCAGCTATCTCTTCCAG
GGGAATGAAGACTGGGACTGAATGGTGATGTATCCGGAGTGGTTTCTGTATGACAAGGTCCACAAAATAG
GAATCCAATAGGTTCCCCTCAAAAGCAGTACTGATGCAGACACAAACTCCTCGGCTGGTCAG
